Addgene plasmid #25468: UBC44
Purpose: Bacterial expression for structure determination; may not be full ORF
Depositing lab: Cheryl Arrowsmith. Depositing organization: University of Toronto.
Backbone
  Vector backbone: pET28a-LIC
  Backbone manufacturer: SGC
  Backbone size w/o insert (bp): 7328
  Vector type: Bacterial Expression
Growth in bacteria
  Bacterial resistance: Kanamycin, 50 μg/mL
  Growth temperature: 37°C
  Growth strain: DH5alpha
  Copy number: Low Copy
Gene/Insert
  Gene/Insert name: ubc44.001.167 (alt names: PDB: 1YH2; HSPC150, PIG50; Ubiquitin Conjugating Enzyme Like Protein)
  Species: H. sapiens (human)
  Insert size (bp): 501
  Tag / fusion protein: His (N terminal on insert)
  Cloning method: Restriction Enzyme
  Sequencing primers: 5′ T7; 3′ T7-term
Terms and licenses: Academic/Nonprofit Terms; Industry Terms: Not Available to Industry
Depositor comments: PDB: 1YH2 http://www.thesgc.org/structures/1YH2/
How to cite: UBC44 was a gift from Cheryl Arrowsmith (Addgene plasmid # 25468 ; http://n2t.net/addgene:25468 ; RRID:Addgene_25468)
