[The description below was written by a language model from this plasmid's Addgene catalogue record.]
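Description:
UBC44 is a bacterial expression plasmid built on pET28a-LIC, a ligation-independent-cloning derivative of the pET28a vector produced by a structural genomics group. It carries kanamycin resistance for selection in E. coli and is recorded as low copy. The backbone is listed at 7328 bp without insert. No feature table accompanies the record, so details such as the origin of replication and the exact regulatory elements are not itemised. The listed sequencing primers (T7 forward and T7 terminator reverse) fit the usual pET arrangement, in which the insert sits between a T7 promoter and a T7 terminator and is expressed in hosts that supply T7 RNA polymerase.

The insert is a 501 bp human coding fragment named ubc44.001.167. Its alternative names are HSPC150, PIG50 and ubiquitin conjugating enzyme like protein. The insert name and its size (501 bp encodes 167 codons) suggest that it covers residues 1 to 167, and the record cautions that the construct may not contain the full open reading frame. An N-terminal His tag is fused to the insert, which allows the recombinant protein to be purified by immobilised metal affinity chromatography. The cloning method is entered as restriction enzyme, despite the LIC-type backbone.

The stated purpose is bacterial production of protein for structure determination, and the depositor comments link the construct to a deposited crystal structure of this protein in the Protein Data Bank. It therefore suits the preparation of purified human E2-like protein for crystallographic, biophysical or biochemical studies of the ubiquitin conjugation pathway.
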