>Addgene plasmid #25468 | UBC44 | depositor partial sequence | sequence record 11872 | Author sequence
ATGCAGAGAGCTTCACGTCTGAAGAGAGAGCTGCACATGTTAGCCACAGAGCCACCCCCAGGCATCACAT
GTTGGCAAGATAAAGACCAAATGGATGACCTGCGAGCTCAAATATTAGGTGGAGCCAACACACCTTATGA
GAAAGGTGTTTTTAAGCTAGAAGTTATCATTCCTGAGAGGTACCCATTTGAACCTCCTCAGATCCGATTT
CTCACTCCAATTTATCATCCAAACATTGATTCTGCTGGAAGGATTTGTCTGGATGTTCTCAAATTGCCAC
CAAAAGGTGCTTGGAGACCATCCCTCAACATCGCAACTGTGTTGACCTCTATTCAGCTGCTCATGTCAGA
ACCCAACCCTGATGACCCGCTCATGGCTGACATATCCTCAGAATTTAAATATAATAAGCCAGCCTTCCTC
AAGAATGCCAGACAGTGGACAGAGAAGCATGCAAGACAGAAACAAAAGGCTGATGAGGAAGAGATGCTTG
ATAATCTACCA
