>Addgene plasmid #25468 | UBC44 | addgene partial sequence | sequence record 31448 | 25468 with T7
ATTCCCTCTGAATATTTTGTTTACTTTAAGAAGGAGATATACCATGGGCAGCAGCCATCATCATCATCAT
CACAGCAGCGGCCTGGTTCCGCGTGGTAGTATGCAGAGAGCTTCACGTCTGAAGAGAGAGCTGCACATGT
TAGCCACAGAGCCACCCCCAGGCATCACATGTTGGCAAGATAAAGACCAAATGGATGACCTGCGAGCTCA
AATATTAGGTGGAGCCAACACACCTTATGAGAAAGGTGTTTTTAAGCTAGAAGTTATCATTCCTGAGAGG
TACCCATTTGAACCTCCTCAGATCCGATTTCTCACTCCAATTTATCATCCAAACATTGATTCTGCTGGAA
GGATTTGTCTGGATGTTCTCAAATTGCCACCAAAAGGTGCTTGGAGACCATCCCTCAACATCGCAACTGT
GTTGACCTCTATTCAGCTGCTCATGTCAGAACCCAACCCTGATGACCCGCTCATGGCTGACATATCCTCA
GAATTTAAATATAATAAGCCAGCCTTCCTCAAGAATGCCAGACAGTGGACAGAGAAGCATGCAAGACAGA
AACAAAAGGCTGATGAGGAAGAGATGCTTGATAATCTACCATGATGACGAAGCTTGCGGCCGCACTCGAG
CACCACCACCACCACCACTGAGATCCGGCTGCTAACAAAGCCCGAAAGGAAGCTGAGTTGGCTGCTGCCA
CCGCTGAGCAATAACTAGCATAACCCCTTGGGGCCTCTAAACGGGTCTTGAGGGGTTTTTTGCTGAAAGG
AGGAACTATATCCGGATTGGCGAATGGG
[97 nt withheld, positions 799-895]
